>Addgene plasmid #167265 | pMCSG53_Nsp15 | addgene full sequence | sequence record 331998 | Addgene NGS Result
TAATACGACTCACTATAGGGGAATTGTGAGCGGATAACAATTCCCCTCTAGAAATAATTTTGTTTAACTT
TAAGAAGGAGATATACATATGCACCATCATCATCATCATTCTTCTGGTGTAGATCTGGGTACCGAGAACC
TGTACTTCCAATCCAATATGTCACTAGAAAATGTCGCTTTTAACGTAGTTAACAAAGGCCACTTTGACGG
CCAGCAGGGTGAAGTGCCGGTTAGCATCATTAACAATACCGTGTACACCAAAGTGGACGGCGTCGATGTT
GAGCTGTTCGAGAACAAGACCACCTTGCCAGTAAATGTGGCATTCGAGCTGTGGGCGAAACGCAATATTA
AGCCGGTTCCGGAAGTGAAAATTCTGAACAACCTGGGTGTGGACATCGCGGCTAATACGGTGATCTGGGA
TTATAAGCGTGATGCTCCGGCACATATTAGCACCATTGGCGTGTGTAGCATGACCGACATTGCCAAAAAG
CCGACCGAAACCATTTGCGCGCCACTGACCGTTTTTTTCGACGGCCGTGTTGATGGCCAGGTTGACCTGT
TTAGAAATGCTCGTAACGGTGTGCTGATTACCGAGGGTAGCGTTAAAGGTCTTCAACCGTCCGTTGGTCC
GAAGCAGGCAAGCCTCAACGGTGTTACCCTTATCGGCGAGGCGGTGAAGACCCAGTTTAACTACTACAAA
AAAGTCGACGGCGTTGTGCAGCAACTGCCGGAAACGTACTTTACCCAGAGCCGTAACCTGCAAGAATTTA
AACCGCGCTCACAGATGGAAATCGACTTCCTGGAGTTAGCCATGGATGAATTCATCGAACGTTATAAGCT
GGAAGGCTACGCGTTCGAGCACATCGTGTATGGTGACTTCAGTCATTCTCAACTGGGTGGTCTCCACCTG
CTGATCGGTTTGGCGAAGCGCTTTAAAGAGTCCCCGTTTGAGTTGGAGGACTTCATCCCGATGGATTCTA
CAGTTAAGAACTACTTCATTACTGACGCGCAAACCGGATCCTCTAAGTGCGTGTGCAGCGTCATCGATTT
ATTGCTGGATGATTTCGTTGAAATCATCAAAAGCCAAGATCTGAGCGTCGTTAGCAAAGTCGTGAAAGTA
ACGATTGACTACACTGAAATCTCGTTCATGTTGTGGTGTAAAGATGGTCATGTCGAGACGTTTTATCCGA
AACTGCAATAAATTGGAAGTGGATAACGGATCCGAATTCGAGCTCCGTCGACAAGCTTGCGGCCGCACTC
GAGCACCACCACCACCACCACTGAGATCCGGCTGCTAACAAAGCCCGAAAGGAAGCTGAGTTGGCTGCTG
CCACCGCTGAGCAATAACTAGCATAACCCCTTGGGGCCTCTAAACGGGTCTTGAGGGGTTTTTTGCTGAA
AGGAGGAACTATATCCGGATTGGCGAATGGG
[124 nt withheld, positions 1432-1555]
C
[91 nt withheld, positions 1557-1647]
AGGGTGATGGTTCACATTAACGCTTACAATTTAGGTGGCACTTTTCGGGGAAATGTGCGCGGAACCCCTA
TTTGTTTATTTTTCTAAATACATTCAAATATGTATCCGCTCATGAGACAATAACCCTGATAAATGCTTCA
ATAATTTGAAAAAGGAAGAGTATGAGTATTCAACATTTCCGTGTCGCCCTTATTCCCTTTTTTGCGGCAT
TTTGCCTTCCTGTTTTTGCTCACCCAGAAACGCTGGTGAAAGTAAAAGATGCTGAAGATCAGTTGGGTGC
ACGAGTGGGTTACATCGAACTGGATCTCAACAGCGGTAAGATCCTTGAGAGTTTTCGCCCCGAAGAACGT
TTTCCAATGATGAGCACTTTTAAAGTTCTGCTATGTGGCGCGGTATTATCCCGTATTGACGCCGGGCAAG
AGCAACTCGGTCGCCGCATACACTATTCTCAGAATGACTTGGTTGAGTACTCACCAGTCACAGAAAAGCA
TCTTACGGATGGCATGACAGTAAGAGAATTATGCAGTGCTGCCATAACCATGAGTGATAACACTGCGGCC
AACTTACTTCTGACAACGATCGGAGGACCGAAGGAGCTAACCGCTTTTTTGCACAACATGGGGGATCATG
TAACTCGCCTTGATCGTTGGGAACCGGAGCTGAATGAAGCCATACCAAACGACGAGCGTGACACCACGAT
GCCTGCAGCAATGGCAACAACGTTGCGCAAACTATTAACTGGCGAACTACTTACTCTAGCTTCCCGGCAA
CAATTAATAGACTGGATGGAGGCGGATAAAGTTGCAGGACCACTTCTGCGCTCGGCCCTTCCGGCTGGCT
GGTTTATTGCTGATAAATCTGGAGCCGGTGAGCGTGGGTCTCGCGGTATCATTGCAGCACTGGGGCCAGA
TGGTAAGCCCTCCCGTATCGTAGTTATCTACACGACGGGGAGTCAGGCAACTATGGATGAACGAAATAGA
CAGATCGCTGAGATAGGTGCCTCACTGATTAAGCATTGGTAACTGTCAGACCAAGTTTACTCATATATAC
TTTAGATTGATTTAAAACTTCATTTTTAATTTAAAAGGATCTAGGTGAAGATCCTTTTTGATAATCTCAT
GACCAAAATCCCTTAACGTGAGTTTTCGTTCCACTGAGCGTCAGACCCCGTAGAAAAGATCAAAGGATCT
TCTTGAGATCCTTTTTTTCTGCGCGTAATCTGCTGCTTGCAAACAAAAAAACCACCGCTACCAGCGGTGG
TTTGTTTGCCGGATCAAGAGCTACCAACTCTTTTTCCGAAGGTAACTGGCTTCAGCAGAGCGCAGATACC
AAATACTGTCCTTCTAGTGTAGCCGTAGTTAGGCCACCACTTCAAGAACTCTGTAGCACCGCCTACATAC
CTCGCTCTGCTAATCCTGTTACCAGTGGCTGCTGCCAGTGGCGATAAGTCGTGTCTTACCGGGTTGGACT
CAAGACGATAGTTACCGGATAAGGCGCAGCGGTCGGGCTGAACGGGGGGTTCGTGCACACAGCCCAGCTT
GGAGCGAACGACCTACACCGAACTGAGATACCTACAGCGTGAGCTATGAGAAAGCGCCACGCTTCCCGAA
GGGAGAAAGGCGGACAGGTATCCGGTAAGCGGCAGGGTCGGAACAGGAGAGCGCACGAGGGAGCTTCCAG
GGGGAAACGCCTGGTATCTTTATAGTCCTGTCGGGTTTCGCCACCTCTGACTTGAGCGTCGATTTTTGTG
ATGCTCGTCAGGGGGGCGGAGCCTATGGAAAAACGCCAGCAACGCGGCCTTTTTACGGTTCCTGGCCTTT
TGCTGGCCTTTTGCTCACATGTTCTTTCCTGCGTTATCCCCTGATTCTGTGGATAACCGTATTACCGCCT
TTGAGTGAGCTGATACCGCTCGCCGCAGCCGAACGACCGAGCGCAGCGAGTCAGTGAGCGAGGAAGCGGA
AGAGCGCCTGATGCGGTATTTTCTCCTTACGCATCTGTGCGGTATTTCACACCGCAATGGTGCACTCTCA
GTACAATCTGCTCTGATGCCGCATAGTTAAGCCAGTATACACTCCGCTATCGCTACGTGACTGTAGTCAT
GCCCCGCGCCCACCGGAAGGAGCTGACTGGGTTGAAGGCTCTCAAGGGCATCGGTCGAGATCCCGGTGCC
TAATGAGTGAGCTAACTTACATTAATTGCGTTGCGCTCACTGCCCGCTTTCCAGTCGGGAAACCTGTCGT
GCCAGCTGCATTAATGAATCGGCCAACGCGCGGGGAGAGGCGGTTTGCGTATTGGGCGCCAGGGTGGTTT
TTCTTTTCACCAGTGAGACGGGCAACAGCTGATTGCCCTTCACCGCCTGGCCCTGAGAGAGTTGCAGCAA
GCGGTCCACGCTGGTTTGCCCCAGCAGGCGAAAATCCTGTTTGATGGTGGTTAACGGCGGGATATAACAT
GAGCTGTCTTCGGTATCGTCGTATCCCACTACCGAGATATCCGCACCAACGCGCAGCCCGGACTCGGTAA
TGGCGCGCATTGCGCCCAGCGCCATCTGATCGTTGGCAACCAGCATCGCAGTGGGAACGATGCCCTCATT
CAGCATTTGCATGGTTTGTTGAAAACCGGACATGGCACTCCAGTCGCCTTCCCGTTCCGCTATCGGCTGA
ATTTGATTGCGAGTGAGATATTTATGCCAGCCAGCCAGACGCAGACGCGCCGAGACAGAACTTAATGGGC
CCGCTAACAGCGCGATTTGCTGGTGACCCAATGCGACCAGATGCTCCACGCCCAGTCGCGTACCGTCTTC
ATGGGAGAAAATAATACTGTTGATGGGTGTCTGGTCAGAGACATCAAGAAATAACGCCGGAACATTAGTG
CAGGCAGCTTCCACAGCAATGGCATCCTGGTCATCCAGCGGATAGTTAATGATCAGCCCACTGACGCGTT
GCGCGAGAAGATTGTGCACCGCCGCTTTACAGGCTTCGACGCCGCTTCGTTCTACCATCGACACCACCAC
GCTGGCACCCAGTTGATCGGCGCGAGATTTAATCGCCGCGACAATTTGCGACGGCGCGTGCAGGGCCAGA
CTGGAGGTGGCAACGCCAATCAGCAACGACTGTTTGCCCGCCAGTTGTTGTGCCACGCGGTTGGGAATGT
AATTCAGCTCCGCCATCGCCGCTTCCACTTTTTCCCGCGTTTTCGCAGAAACGTGGCTGGCCTGGTTCAC
CACGCGGGAAACGGTCTGATAAGAGACACCGGCATACTCTGCGACATCGTATAACGTTACTGGTTTCACA
TTCACCACCCTGAATTGACTCTCTTCCGGGCGCTATCATGCCATACCGCGAAAGGTTTTGCGCCATTCGA
TGGTGTCCGGGATCTCGACGCTCTCCCTTATGCGACTCCTGCATTAGGAAGCAGCCCAGTAGTAGGTTGA
GGCCGTTGAGCACCGCCGCCGCAAGGAATGGTGCATGCGGATTGCGACACGGAGTTACTTTATAATCCGC
TACCATGGCCCCTTAGCTCAGTGGTTAGAGCAGGCGACTCATAATCGCTTGGTCGCTGGTTCAAGTCCAG
CAGGGGCCACCAGATATAGCAAAGGCTGACGAGAAATCGTCAGCCTTTTTGCATGCAAGGAGATGGCGCC
CAACAGTCCCCCGGCCACGGGGCCTGCCACCATACCCACGCCGAAACAAGCGCTCATGAGCCCGAAGTGG
CGAGCCCGATCTTCCCCATCGGTGATGTCGGCGATATAGGCGCCAGCAACCGCACCTGTGGCGCCGGCGA
GATCAAAAGCCATTGACTCAGCAAGGGTTGACCGTATAATTCACGCGATTACACCGCATTGCGGTATCAA
CGCGCCCTTAGCTCAGTTGGATAGAGCAACGACCTTCTAAGTCGTGGGCCGCAGGTTCGAATCCTGCAGG
GCGCGCCATTACAATTCAATCAGTTACGCCTTCTTTATATCCTCCATAATTCCAGAGTGGGACATATTTG
GGACATTATCACCAAAAATGTCGTCTATTTTCCTCGCATGCTCTGTCAAATGATTAGGCGCAAGGTGAGC
ATACCTACGAACCATTTCTATGGACTCCCATCCGCCCATTTCCTGAAGCACTGATAATGGGACGCCTGAC
TGAATCCACCGGTGATGCCGGCCACGATGCGTCCGGCGTAGAGGATCGAGATCGATCTCGATCCCGCGAA
AT
Features (pLannotate 1.2.2; 21 found; start..end, strand, type, name):
      1..19      +  promoter       T7 promoter: promoter for bacteriophage T7 RNA polymerase
     20..44      +  protein_bind   lac operator: The lac repressor binds to the lac operator to inhibit transcription in E. coli. This inhibition can be relieved by adding lactose or isopropyl-β-D-thiogalactopyranoside (IPTG). lac repressor encoded by lacI
     59..81      +  RBS            RBS: efficient ribosome binding site from bacteriophage T7 gene 10 (Olins and Rangwala, 1989)
    131..1198    +  CDS            rep (fragment): R1AB_SARS2 - Experimental evidence at protein level: Swiss-Prot protein existence level 1. [2'-O-methyltransferase]: Methyltransferase that mediates mRNA cap 2'-O-ribose methylation to the 5'-cap structure of viral mRNAs. N7-methyl guanosine cap is a prerequisite for binding of nsp16. Therefore plays an essential role in viral mRNAs cap methylation which is essential to evade immune system. From Severe acute respiratory syndrome coronavirus 2 (2019-nCoV) (SARS-CoV-2).
   1264..1281    +  CDS            9xHis (fragment): 9xHis affinity tag
   1291..1340    +  CDS            SET1 (fragment): solubility-enhancement tag derived from T7 phage gene 10B
   1348..1395    +  terminator     T7 terminator: transcription terminator for bacteriophage T7 RNA polymerase
   1432..1662    +  rep_origin     f1 ori (fragment) (sequence partly withheld): f1 bacteriophage origin of replication; arrow indicates direction of (+) strand synthesis
   1705..1808    +  promoter       AmpR promoter: bla
   1809..2669    +  CDS            AmpR: β-lactamase; bla; confers resistance to ampicillin, carbenicillin, and related antibiotics
   2840..3428    +  rep_origin     ori: high-copy-number ColE1/pMB1/pBR322/pUC origin of replication
   3614..3740    -  misc_feature   bom (fragment): basis of mobility region from pBR322
   3741..3805    -  CDS            TcR (fragment): tetracycline efflux protein; tet; confers resistance to tetracycline
   3820..3841    -  protein_bind   CAP binding site: CAP binding activates transcription in the presence of cAMP. E. coli catabolite activator protein
   3854..4936    -  CDS            lacI: lac repressor; lacI; The lac repressor binds to the lac operator to inhibit transcription in E. coli. This inhibition can be relieved by adding lactose or isopropyl-β-D-thiogalactopyranoside (IPTG).
   4937..5014    -  promoter       lacI promoter: lacI
   5022..5115    -  CDS            TcR (fragment): tetracycline efflux protein; tet; confers resistance to tetracycline
   5154..5229    +  tRNA           ileX: E. coli tRNA-Ile recognizing AUA; ileX
   5267..5424    -  CDS            TcR (fragment): tetracycline efflux protein; tet; confers resistance to tetracycline
   5499..5575    +  tRNA           argU: E. coli tRNA-Arg recognizing AGA and AGG; argU
   5594..5791    -  CDS            intD (fragment): INTD_ECOLI - Also known as int. Protein inferred from homology: Swiss-Prot protein existence level 3. Integrase from the cryptic lambdoid prophage DLP12. Integrase is necessary for integration of the phage into the host genome by site- specific recombination. In conjunction with excisionase, integrase is also necessary for excision of the prophage from the host genome. From Escherichia coli (strain K12).
