[The description below was written by a language model from this plasmid's Addgene catalogue record and pLannotate feature annotations shown in this document.]
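Description:
pMCSG53_Nsp15 is a bacterial expression plasmid built on the pMCSG53 backbone, a T7-driven, ligation-independent-cloning vector for recombinant protein production in E. coli. It is maintained at high copy through a ColE1/pUC-type origin and selected with ampicillin via the β-lactamase gene. A partial f1 origin, a partial bom region and short remnants of a tetracycline resistance gene are also annotated, apparently as leftovers of the vector's pBR322/pET-type ancestry rather than functional markers.

The insert encodes SARS-CoV-2 Nsp15, residues 1-346, without mutations, as a segment of the ORF1ab polyprotein. The feature table marks it as a fragment of the replicase polyprotein, and the functional text attached to that hit describes the 2'-O-methyltransferase, which is a generic annotation of the polyprotein entry and not a description of Nsp15 itself. Expression is controlled by a T7 promoter followed by a lac operator and the T7 gene 10 ribosome binding site, with a T7 terminator downstream. The plasmid carries its own lacI gene and promoter, so transcription is repressed until induced with IPTG in a host that supplies T7 RNA polymerase. According to the catalogue entry, the protein carries an N-terminal His6 tag followed by a TEV protease site, allowing affinity purification and subsequent tag removal. This tag is not separately annotated, although there is room for it between the ribosome binding site and the insert. A His-tag fragment is detected downstream of the insert, but the record does not show whether it is translated. The backbone also encodes the rare-codon tRNAs ileX and argU, which help translate AUA and AGA/AGG codons that are uncommon in E. coli. The construct is intended for bacterial production of Nsp15.
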