Addgene plasmid #167265: pMCSG53_Nsp15
Purpose: Bacterial expression of Nsp15
Depositing lab: Alexei Savchenko. Depositing organization: University of Toronto.
Backbone
  Vector backbone: pMCSG53
  Vector type: Bacterial Expression
Growth in bacteria
  Bacterial resistance: Ampicillin, 100 μg/mL
  Growth temperature: 37°C
  Growth strain: DH5alpha
  Copy number: High Copy
Gene/Insert
  Gene/Insert name: Nsp15 (residues 1-346)
  Species: SARS-CoV-2
  Mutation: none
  Entrez Gene: ORF1ab (a.k.a. GU280_gp01)
  Tag / fusion protein: His6-TEV site (N terminal on insert)
  Cloning method: Ligation Independent Cloning
Terms and licenses: Academic/Nonprofit Terms; Industry Terms
How to cite: pMCSG53_Nsp15 was a gift from Alexei Savchenko (Addgene plasmid # 167265 ; http://n2t.net/addgene:167265 ; RRID:Addgene_167265)
