>Addgene plasmid #167265 | pMCSG53_Nsp15 | depositor full sequence | sequence record 324818 | Full Sequence
TCACTAGAAAATGTCGCTTTTAACGTAGTTAACAAAGGCCACTTTGACGGCCAGCAGGGTGAAGTGCCGG
TTAGCATCATTAACAATACCGTGTACACCAAAGTGGACGGCGTCGATGTTGAGCTGTTCGAGAACAAGAC
CACCTTGCCAGTAAATGTGGCATTCGAGCTGTGGGCGAAACGCAATATTAAGCCGGTTCCGGAAGTGAAA
ATTCTGAACAACCTGGGTGTGGACATCGCGGCTAATACGGTGATCTGGGATTATAAGCGTGATGCTCCGG
CACATATTAGCACCATTGGCGTGTGTAGCATGACCGACATTGCCAAAAAGCCGACCGAAACCATTTGCGC
GCCACTGACCGTTTTTTTCGACGGCCGTGTTGATGGCCAGGTTGACCTGTTTAGAAATGCTCGTAACGGT
GTGCTGATTACCGAGGGTAGCGTTAAAGGTCTTCAACCGTCCGTTGGTCCGAAGCAGGCAAGCCTCAACG
GTGTTACCCTTATCGGCGAGGCGGTGAAGACCCAGTTTAACTACTACAAAAAAGTCGACGGCGTTGTGCA
GCAACTGCCGGAAACGTACTTTACCCAGAGCCGTAACCTGCAAGAATTTAAACCGCGCTCACAGATGGAA
ATCGACTTCCTGGAGTTAGCCATGGATGAATTCATCGAACGTTATAAGCTGGAAGGCTACGCGTTCGAGC
ACATCGTGTATGGTGACTTCAGTCATTCTCAACTGGGTGGTCTCCACCTGCTGATCGGTTTGGCGAAGCG
CTTTAAAGAGTCCCCGTTTGAGTTGGAGGACTTCATCCCGATGGATTCTACAGTTAAGAACTACTTCATT
ACTGACGCGCAAACCGGATCCTCTAAGTGCGTGTGCAGCGTCATCGATTTATTGCTGGATGATTTCGTTG
AAATCATCAAAAGCCAAGATCTGAGCGTCGTTAGCAAAGTCGTGAAAGTAACGATTGACTACACTGAAAT
CTCGTTCATGTTGTGGTGTAAAGATGGTCATGTCGAGACGTTTTATCCGAAACTGCAATAA
